Addgene plasmid #69593: pES.HSV2.3a
Purpose: TCR a chain construct for generation of gBT-I mice
Depositing lab: Francis R. Carbone. Depositing organization: Monash University. Publication: Characterization of two TCR transgenic mouse lines specific for herpes simplex virus. Mueller SN, Heath W, McLain JD, Carbone FR, Jones CM. Immunol Cell Biol. 2002 Apr;80(2):156-63. 10.1046/j.1440-1711.2002.01071.x PubMed 11940116.
Backbone
  Vector backbone: pES4
  Backbone manufacturer: Kaye, et al. J. Immunol. 1992; 148: 3342-53.
  Vector type: Mammalian Expression
Growth in bacteria
  Bacterial resistance: Ampicillin, 100 μg/mL
  Growth temperature: 37°C
  Growth strain: DH5alpha
  Copy number: Unknown
Gene/Insert
  Gene/Insert name: TCR alpha chain cDNA from clone HSV2.3 (alt name: T cell receptor alpha chain)
  Species: M. musculus (mouse)
  Insert size (bp): 800
  Entrez Gene: Tcra (a.k.a. Tcralpha)
  Promoter: H-2Kb
  Cloning method: Restriction Enzyme; 5′ cloning site BamHI (not destroyed); 3′ cloning site BglII (destroyed during cloning)
  Sequencing primers: 5′ pES4-Fwd GGATCCAGGAATGGACAAGATTCTG; 3′ pES4-Rev CAGATCTCAACTGGACCACAG
Terms and licenses: Academic/Nonprofit Terms; Industry Terms: Not Available to Industry
Depositor comments: ClaI/NotI fragment used to make transgenic mice
How to cite: pES.HSV2.3a was a gift from Francis R. Carbone (Addgene plasmid # 69593 ; http://n2t.net/addgene:69593 ; RRID:Addgene_69593)
