[The description below was written by a language model from this plasmid's Addgene catalogue record.]
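Description:
pES.HSV2.3a is a mammalian expression plasmid built on the pES4 backbone and designed as a transgene construct for making T cell receptor transgenic mice. It carries a mouse T cell receptor alpha chain (Tcra) cDNA of about 800 bp, derived from the T cell clone HSV2.3, placed under the control of the H-2Kb promoter, the regulatory region of a mouse MHC class I gene. The cDNA was inserted by restriction cloning, with a BamHI site retained at the 5′ junction and a BglII site at the 3′ end that was destroyed during ligation. The plasmid is propagated in E. coli under ampicillin selection. The record does not state the origin of replication, the copy number, or any additional regulatory elements such as enhancers or polyadenylation signals in pES4, and no feature table is available to confirm them.

The construct supplies the alpha chain half of the receptor used to generate gBT-I mice, one of the TCR transgenic lines specific for herpes simplex virus described in the associated publication. According to the depositor's notes, the plasmid itself was not introduced into mice. Instead, a ClaI/NotI fragment containing the expression cassette was excised from the bacterial vector sequences and used for transgenesis. A functional transgenic receptor also requires the matching beta chain, which is not part of this plasmid and would be provided by a separate construct. The plasmid is therefore mainly of interest as the source of the HSV2.3 alpha chain cassette for regenerating or characterising this transgenic line, or for expressing this specific alpha chain in other mouse-cell settings.
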