>Addgene plasmid #69593 | pES.HSV2.3a | depositor partial sequence | sequence record 123224 | Clone HSV2.3 TCR a chain cDNA
YYGGATCCAGGAATGGACAAGATTCTGACAGCAACGTTTTTACTCCTAGGCCTTCACCTAGCTGGGGTGA
ATGGCCAGCAGCAGGAGAAACGTGACCAGCAGCAGGTGAGACAAAGTCCCCAATCTCTGACAGTCTGGGA
AGGAGAGACCGCAATTCTGAACTGCAGTTATGAGGACAGCACTTTTAACTACTTCCCATGGTACCAGCAG
TTCCCTGGGGAAGGCCCTGCACTCCTGATATCCATACGTTCAGTGTCCGATAAAAAGGAAGATGGACGAT
TCACAATCTTCTTCAATAAAAGGGAGAAAAAGCTCTCCTTGCACATCACAGACTCTCAGCCTGGAGACTC
AGCTACCTACTTCTGTGCAGCAGTGTCTAATTACAACGTGCTTTACTTCGGATCTGGCACCAAACTCACT
GTAGAGCCAAACATCCAGAACCCAGAACCTGCTGTGTACCAGTTAAAAGATCCTCGGTCTCAGGACAGCA
CCCTCTGCCTGTTCACCGACTTTGACTCCCAAATCAATGTGCCGAAAACCATGGAATCTGGAACGTTCAT
CACTGACAAAACTGTGCTGGACATGAAAGCTATGGATTCCAAGAGCAATGGGGCCATTGCCTGGAGCAAC
CAGACAAGCTTCACCTGCCAAGATATCTTCAAAGAGACCAACGCCACCTACCCCAGTTCAGACGTTCCCT
GTGATGCCACGTTGACCGAGAAAAGCTTTGAAACAGATATGAACCTAAACTTTCAAAACCTGTCAGTTAT
GGGACTCCGAATCCTCCTGCTGAAAGTAGCGGGATTTAACCTGCTCATGACGCTGAGGCTGTGGTCCAGT
TGAGATCTG
