>Addgene plasmid #69593 | pES.HSV2.3a | addgene partial sequence | sequence record 126310 | pES4-Fwd  5'-GGATCCAGGAATGGACAAGATTCTG-3'
CTCCTAGGCCTTCACCTAGCTGGGGTGAATGGCCAGCAGCAGGAGAAACGTGACCAGCAGCAGGTGAGAC
AAAGTCCCCAATCTCTGACAGTCTGGGAAGGAGAGACCGCAATTCTGAACTGCAGTTATGAGGACAGCAC
TTTTAACTACTTCCCATGGTACCAGCAGTTCCCTGGGGAAGGCCCTGCACTCCTGATATCCATACGTTCA
GTGTCCGATAAAAAGGAAGATGGACGATTCACAATCTTCTTCAATAAAAGGGAGAAAAAGCTCTCCTTGC
ACATCACAGACTCTCAGCCTGGAGACTCAGCTACCTACTTCTGTGCAGCAGTGTCTAATTACAACGTGCT
TTACTTCGGATCTGGCACCAAACTCACTGTAGAGCCAAACATCCAGAACCCAGAACCTGCTGTGTACCAG
TTAAAAGATCCTCGGTCTCAGGACAGCACCCTCTGCCTGTTCACCGACTTTGACTCCCAAATCAATGTGC
CGAAAACCATGGAATCTGGAACGTTCATCACTGACAAAACTGTGCTGGACATGAAAGCTATGGATTCCAA
GAGCAATGGGGCCATTGCCTGGAGCAACCAGACAAGCTTCACCTGCCAAGATATCTTCAAAGAGACCAAC
GCCACCTACCCCAGTTCAGACGTTCCCTGTGATGCCACGTTGACTGAGAAAAGCTTTGAAACAGATATGA
ACCTAAACTTTCAAAACCTGTCAGTTATGGGACTCCGAATCCTCCTGCTGAAAGTAGCCGGATTTAACCT
GCTCATGACGCTGAGGCTGTGGTCCAGTTGAGA
