>Addgene plasmid #69593 | pES.HSV2.3a | addgene partial sequence | sequence record 126312 | pES4-Rev  5'-CAGATCTCAACTGGACCACAG-3'
TGAGCAGGTTAAATCCGGCTACTTTCAGCAGGAGGATTCGGAGTCCCATAACTGACAGGTTTTGAAAGTT
TAGGTTCATATCTGTTTCAAAGCTTTTCTCAGTCAACGTGGCATCACAGGGAACGTCTGAACTGGGGTAG
GTGGCGTTGGTCTCTTTGAAGATATCTTGGCAGGTGAAGCTTGTCTGGTTGCTCCAGGCAATGGCCCCAT
TGCTCTTGGAATCCATAGCTTTCATGTCCAGCACAGTTTTGTCAGTGATGAACGTTCCAGATTCCATGGT
TTTCGGCACATTGATTTGGGAGTCAAAGTCGGTGAACAGGCAGAGGGTGCTGTCCTGAGACCGAGGATCT
TTTAACTGGTACACAGCAGGTTCTGGGTTCTGGATGTTTGGCTCTACAGTGAGTTTGGTGCCAGATCCGA
AGTAAAGCACGTTGTAATTAGACACTGCTGCACAGAAGTAGGTAGCTGAGTCTCCAGGCTGAGAGTCTGT
GATGTGCAAGGAGAGCTTTTTCTCCCTTTTATTGAAGAAGATTGTGAATCGTCCATCTTCCTTTTTATCG
GACACTGAACGTATGGATATCAGGAGTGCAGGGCCTTCCCCAGGGAACTGCTGGTACCATGGGAAGTAGT
TAAAAGTGCTGTCCTCATAACTGCAGTTCAGAATTGCGGTCTCTCCTTCCCAGACTGTCAGAGATTGGGG
ACTTTGTCTCACCTGCTGCTGGTCACGTTTCTCCTGCTGCTGGCCATTCACCCCAGCTAGGTGAAGGCCT
AGGAGTAAAAA
